Addgene plasmid #66014: R0063 (pLuxR-pR)_FB
Purpose: MoClo Basic Part: Controllable promoter - pLuxR(pR) - luxR regulated (right promoter, weak constitutive down regulated by LuxR, C0062 in combination with homoserine lactone (HSL)) [F:R0063:B]
Depositing lab: Douglas Densmore. Depositing organization: Boston University Main Campus. Publication: CIDAR MoClo: Improved MoClo Assembly Standard and New E. coli Part Library Enable Rapid Combinatorial Design for Synthetic and Traditional Biology. Iverson SV, Haddock TL, Beal J, Densmore DM. ACS Synth Biol. 2016 Jan 15;5(1):99-103. doi: 10.1021/acssynbio.5b00124. Epub 2015 Nov 4. PubMed 26479688.
Backbone
  Vector backbone: DVA
  Vector type: Synthetic Biology
Growth in bacteria
  Bacterial resistance: Ampicillin, 100 μg/mL
  Growth temperature: 37°C
  Growth strain: DH5alpha
  Copy number: Unknown
Gene/Insert
  Gene/Insert name: Controllable promoter (alt name: Basic Part - Promoter)
  Species: Synthetic
  Cloning method: Unknown
Terms and licenses: Academic/Nonprofit Terms; Industry Terms: Not Available to Industry
How to cite: R0063 (pLuxR-pR)_FB was a gift from Douglas Densmore (Addgene plasmid # 66014 ; http://n2t.net/addgene:66014 ; RRID:Addgene_66014)
