[The description below was written by a language model from this plasmid's Addgene catalogue record and the feature table of its GenBank file.]
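Description:
R0063 (pLuxR-pR)_FB is a small (2,259 bp) circular synthetic-biology plasmid from the CIDAR MoClo E. coli part library. It carries a single Level 0 "basic part", a controllable promoter, in the DVA destination vector backbone. It is propagated in E. coli using a high-copy ColE1/pMB1/pUC-type origin of replication, although the catalogue lists copy number as unknown. Selection is with ampicillin, through a beta-lactamase (bla) gene driven by its own AmpR promoter. The remaining annotated backbone elements are a putative bacterial transcription terminator upstream of the cloning region, BioBrick prefix and suffix sequences flanking the part position, and several standard sequencing primer sites.

The payload is the R0063 promoter, the "right" promoter of the lux quorum-sensing regulatory region. According to the record it is a weak constitutive promoter that is down-regulated by the LuxR protein (part C0062) in combination with a homoserine lactone (HSL) signal, so it acts as a repressible rather than inducible lux element. The promoter itself is not annotated in the feature table. From the layout it presumably occupies the unannotated interval between the BioBrick prefix and suffix, spanning the plasmid origin. The "FB" suffix and the [F:R0063:B] notation indicate that the part is flanked by the MoClo F and B fusion sites. In Golden Gate-style modular cloning, these define the overhangs that set the part's position and neighbours when it is joined with ribosome binding sites, coding sequences and terminators into transcription units. The plasmid is therefore a reusable building block for combinatorial assembly of HSL-responsive genetic circuits in E. coli.
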