LOCUS       Exported 2259 bp ds-DNA circular SYN 13-MAY-2021
DEFINITION  MoClo Basic Part: Controllable promoter - pLuxR(pR) - luxR regulated
            (right promoter, weak constitutive down regulated by LuxR, C0062 in
            combination with homoserine lactone (HSL)) [F:R0063:B].
ACCESSION   .
VERSION     .
KEYWORDS    R0063 (pLuxR-pR)_FB
SOURCE      synthetic DNA construct
  ORGANISM  synthetic DNA construct
REFERENCE   1 (bases 1 to 2259)
  AUTHORS   Iverson SV, Haddock TL, Beal J, Densmore DM
  TITLE     CIDAR MoClo: Improved MoClo Assembly Standard and New E. coli Part
            Library Enable Rapid Combinatorial Design for Synthetic and
            Traditional Biology.
  JOURNAL   ACS Synth Biol. 2016 Jan 15;5(1):99-103. doi:
            10.1021/acssynbio.5b00124. Epub 2015 Nov 4.
  PUBMED    26479688
REFERENCE   2 (bases 1 to 2259)
  AUTHORS   .
  TITLE     Direct Submission
  JOURNAL   Exported May 13, 2021 from SnapGene Server 1.1.58
            http://www.snapgene.com
FEATURES             Location/Qualifiers
     source          1..2259
                     /organism="synthetic DNA construct"
                     /mol_type="other DNA"
     misc_feature    167..187
                     /label=BioBrick suffix
                     /note="universal suffix for all parts"
     primer_bind     complement(193..210)
                     /label=L4440
                     /note="L4440 vector, forward primer"
     rep_origin      complement(364..952)
                     /direction=LEFT
                     /label=ori
                     /note="high-copy-number ColE1/pMB1/pBR322/pUC origin of
                     replication"
     primer_bind     complement(444..463)
                     /label=pBR322ori-F
                     /note="pBR322 origin, forward primer"
     CDS             complement(1123..1983)
                     /codon_start=1
                     /gene="bla"
                     /product="beta-lactamase"
                     /label=AmpR
                     /note="confers resistance to ampicillin, carbenicillin, and
                     related antibiotics"
                     /translation="MSIQHFRVALIPFFAAFCLPVFAHPETLVKVKDAEDQLGARVGYI
                     ELDLNSGKILESFRPEERFPMMSTFKVLLCGAVLSRIDAGQEQLGRRIHYSQNDLVEYS
                     PVTEKHLTDGMTVRELCSAAITMSDNTAANLLLTTIGGPKELTAFLHNMGDHVTRLDRW
                     EPELNEAIPNDERDTTMPVAMATTLRKLLTGELLTLASRQQLIDWMEADKVAGPLLRSA
                     LPAGWFIADKSGAGERGSRGIIAALGPDGKPSRIVVIYTTGSQATMDERNRQIAEIGAS
                     LIKHW"
     primer_bind     1746..1765
                     /label=Amp-R
                     /note="Ampicillin resistance gene, reverse primer"
     promoter        complement(1984..2088)
                     /gene="bla"
                     /label=AmpR promoter
     primer_bind     2156..2174
                     /label=pBRforEco
                     /note="pBR322 vectors, upsteam of EcoRI site, forward
                     primer"
     terminator      2178..2221
                     /label=bacterial terminator
                     /note="putative bacterial transcription terminator"
     misc_feature    2224..2245
                     /label=BioBrick prefix
                     /note="BioBrick prefix for parts that do not start with
                     ""ATG"""
ORIGIN
        1 cgctacctgt acgatcctac aggtgcttat gttaagtaat tgtattccca gcgatacaat
       61 agtgtgacaa aaatccaatt tattagaatc aaatgtcaat ccattaccgt tttaatgata
      121 tataacacgc aaaacttgcg acaaacaata ggtaatacta gagacctact agtagcggcc
      181 gctgcaggct tcctcgctca ctgactcgct gcgctcggtc gttcggctgc ggcgagcggt
      241 atcagctcac tcaaaggcgg taatacggtt atccacagaa tcaggggata acgcaggaaa
      301 gaacatgtga gcaaaaggcc agcaaaaggc caggaaccgt aaaaaggccg cgttgctggc
      361 gtttttccac aggctccgcc cccctgacga gcatcacaaa aatcgacgct caagtcagag
      421 gtggcgaaac ccgacaggac tataaagata ccaggcgttt ccccctggaa gctccctcgt
      481 gcgctctcct gttccgaccc tgccgcttac cggatacctg tccgcctttc tcccttcggg
      541 aagcgtggcg ctttctcata gctcacgctg taggtatctc agttcggtgt aggtcgttcg
      601 ctccaagctg ggctgtgtgc acgaaccccc cgttcagccc gaccgctgcg ccttatccgg
      661 taactatcgt cttgagtcca acccggtaag acacgactta tcgccactgg cagcagccac
      721 tggtaacagg attagcagag cgaggtatgt aggcggtgct acagagttct tgaagtggtg
      781 gcctaactac ggctacacta gaagaacagt atttggtatc tgcgctctgc tgaagccagt
      841 taccttcgga aaaagagttg gtagctcttg atccggcaaa caaaccaccg ctggtagcgg
      901 tggttttttt gtttgcaagc agcagattac gcgcagaaaa aaaggatctc aagaagatcc
      961 tttgatcttt tctacggggt ctgacgctca gtggaacgaa aactcacgtt aagggatttt
     1021 ggtcatgaga ttatcaaaaa ggatcttcac ctagatcctt ttaaattaaa aatgaagttt
     1081 taaatcaatc taaagtatat atgagtaaac ttggtctgac agttaccaat gcttaatcag
     1141 tgaggcacct atctcagcga tctgtctatt tcgttcatcc atagttgcct gactccccgt
     1201 cgtgtagata actacgatac gggagggctt accatctggc cccagtgctg caatgatacc
     1261 gcgcgaccca cgctcaccgg ctccagattt atcagcaata aaccagccag ccggaagggc
     1321 cgagcgcaga agtggtcctg caactttatc cgcctccatc cagtctatta attgttgccg
     1381 ggaagctaga gtaagtagtt cgccagttaa tagtttgcgc aacgttgttg ccattgctac
     1441 aggcatcgtg gtgtcacgct cgtcgtttgg tatggcttca ttcagctccg gttcccaacg
     1501 atcaaggcga gttacatgat cccccatgtt gtgcaaaaaa gcggttagct ccttcggtcc
     1561 tccgatcgtt gtcagaagta agttggccgc agtgttatca ctcatggtta tggcagcact
     1621 gcataattct cttactgtca tgccatccgt aagatgcttt tctgtgactg gtgagtactc
     1681 aaccaagtca ttctgagaat agtgtatgcg gcgaccgagt tgctcttgcc cggcgtcaat
     1741 acgggataat accgcgccac atagcagaac tttaaaagtg ctcatcattg gaaaacgttc
     1801 ttcggggcga aaactctcaa ggatcttacc gctgttgaga tccagttcga tgtaacccac
     1861 tcgtgcaccc aactgatctt cagcatcttt tactttcacc agcgtttctg ggtgagcaaa
     1921 aacaggaagg caaaatgccg caaaaaaggg aataagggcg acacggaaat gttgaatact
     1981 catactcttc ctttttcaat attattgaag catttatcag ggttattgtc tcatgagcgg
     2041 atacatattt gaatgtattt agaaaaataa acaaataggg gttccgcgca catttccccg
     2101 aaaagtgcca cctgacgtct aagaaaccat tattatcatg acattaacct ataaaaatag
     2161 gcgtatcacg aggcagaatt tcagataaaa aaaatcctta gctttcgcta aggatgattt
     2221 ctggaattcg cggccgcttc tagagactag tgggtctca
//
