>Addgene plasmid #66014 | R0063 (pLuxR-pR)_FB | addgene partial sequence | sequence record 114132 | MoCloR 5'-gccacctgacgtctaagaaacc-3'
ATAGGCGTATCACGAGGCAGAATTTCAGATAAAAAAAATCCTTAGCTTTCGCTAAGGATGATTTCTGGAA
TTCGCGGCCGCTTCTAGAGACTAGTGGGTCTCACGCTACCTGTACGATCCTACAGGTGCTTATGTTAAGT
AATTGTATTCCCAGCGATACAATAGTGTGACAAAAATCCAATTTATTAGAATCAAATGTCAATCCATTAC
CGTTTTAATGATATATAACACGCAAAACTTGCGACAAACAATAGGTAATACTAGAGACCTACTAGTAGCG
GCCGCTGCAGGCTTCCTCGCTCACTGACTCGCTGCGCTCGGTCGTTCGGCTGCGGCGAGCGGTATCAGCT
CACTCAAAGGCGGTAATACGGTTATCCACAGAATCAGGGGATAACGCAGGAAAGAACATGTGAGCAAAAG
GCCAGCAAAAGGCCAGGAACCGTAAAAAGGCCGCGTTGCTGGCGTTTTTCCACAGGCTCCGCCCCCCTGA
CGAGCATCACAAAAATCGACGCTCAAGTCAGAGGTGGCGAAACCCGACAGGACTATAAAGATACCAGGCG
TTTCCCCCTGGAAGCTCCCTCGTGCGCTCTCCTGTTCCGACCCTGCCGCTTACCGGATACCTGTCCGCCT
TTCTCCCTTCGGGAAGCGTGGCGCTTTCTCATAGCTCACGCTGTAGGTATCTCAGTTCGGTGTAGGTCGT
TCGCTCCAAGCTGGGCTGTGTGCACGAACCCCCCGTTCAGCCCGACCGCTGCGCCTTATCCGGTAACTAT
CGTCTTGAGTCCAACCCGGTAAGACACGACTTATCGCCACTGGCAGCAGCCACTGGTAACAGGATTAGCA
GAGCGAGGTATGTAGGCGGTGCTACAGAGTTCTTGAAGTGGTGGCCTAACTACGGCTACACTA
